Addgene plasmid #232124: JDW 1034 (pME_V5_TCF7_P2A_H2A_mCherry)
Purpose: A middle entry gateway clone containing V5 tagged human TCF7 and an H2A tagged mCherry, separated by a P2A peptide cleavage sequence.
Depositing lab: Joshua Wythe. Depositing organization: University of Virginia. Publication: Defining the Transcriptional and Epigenetic Basis of Organotypic Endothelial Diversity in the Developing and Adult Mouse. Cantu Gutierrez ME, Hill MC, Largoza G, Martin JF, Wythe JD. bioRxiv 2021.11.15.468651 10.1101/2021.11.15.468651.
Backbone
  Vector backbone: pDONR 221
  Vector type: Gateway cloning
Growth in bacteria
  Bacterial resistance: Kanamycin, 50 μg/mL
  Growth temperature: 37°C
  Growth strain: NEB Stable
  Copy number: High Copy
Gene/Insert
  Gene/Insert name: TCF7
  Species: H. sapiens (human)
  Entrez Gene: TCF7 (a.k.a. TCF-1)
  Tag / fusion protein: V5 (N terminal on insert)
  Cloning method: Restriction Enzyme; 5′ cloning site unknown (unknown if destroyed)
Terms and licenses: Academic/Nonprofit Terms; Industry Terms: Not Available to Industry
How to cite: JDW 1034 (pME_V5_TCF7_P2A_H2A_mCherry) was a gift from Joshua Wythe (Addgene plasmid # 232124 ; http://n2t.net/addgene:232124 ; RRID:Addgene_232124)
