[The description below was written by a language model from this plasmid's Addgene catalogue record and pLannotate feature annotations shown in this document.]
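Description:
JDW 1034 (pME_V5_TCF7_P2A_H2A_mCherry) is a Gateway middle-entry clone of about 5 kb built on the pDONR 221 backbone. It is maintained in E. coli as a high-copy plasmid through a ColE1/pUC-type origin and is selected with kanamycin via the KanR aminoglycoside phosphotransferase gene. As is typical of pDONR-derived entry vectors, rrnB T1 and T2 terminators sit upstream of the recombination cassette to insulate it from read-through transcription. A T7 promoter lies just outside attL2, pointing back toward the insert. The short lacI and lacZα fragments annotated near the terminators appear to be backbone remnants rather than functional genes.

The payload lies between attL1 and attL2 and contains no promoter of its own, so expression depends on the elements supplied after LR recombination into a destination vector. It is a single open reading frame that starts with an N-terminal V5 epitope tag fused to human TCF7 (TCF-1), an HMG-box transcription factor of the Wnt/β-catenin pathway. The annotation tool matched the TCF7 sequence only as a fragment of its reference entry, and the record does not say which isoform is encoded. According to the catalogue description, a P2A self-cleaving peptide follows TCF7. It was not annotated in the feature table but presumably occupies the gap before the next coding region. Downstream is a histone H2A variant, which matched best to an H2A.Z-type protein, fused to mCherry. Ribosomal skipping at P2A should therefore yield V5-TCF7 and a separate chromatin-bound red reporter that labels the nuclei of expressing cells. The construct is suited to assembling promoter-driven expression or transgenesis vectors in which TCF7-expressing cells can be detected by nuclear fluorescence and V5 immunodetection.
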