Features (pLannotate 1.2.2; 13 found; start..end, strand, type, name):
    121..213     +  CDS            lacI (fragment): lac repressor; lacI; The lac repressor binds to the lac operator to inhibit transcription in E. coli. This inhibition can be relieved by adding lactose or isopropyl-β-D-thiogalactopyranoside (IPTG).
    268..295     -  terminator     rrnB T2 terminator: transcription terminator T2 from the E. coli rrnB gene
    427..470     +  terminator     rrnB T1 terminator: Escherichia coli rrnB; transcription terminator T1 from the E. coli rrnB gene
    517..553     -  CDS            lacZα (fragment): LacZα fragment of β-galactosidase; lacZ fragment
    569..668     +  protein_bind   attL1: mutant version of attL; recombination site for the Gateway® LR reaction LR Clonase™
    684..725     +  CDS            V5 tag: epitope tag from simian virus 5
    741..1814    +  CDS            TCF7 (fragment): TCF7_HUMAN - Also known as TCF1. Experimental evidence at protein level: Swiss-Prot protein existence level 1. Transcriptional activator involved in T-cell lymphocyte differentiation. Necessary for the survival of CD4(+) CD8(+) immature thymocytes. Isoforms lacking the N-terminal CTNNB1 binding domain cannot fulfill this role. Binds to the T-lymphocyte-specific enhancer element (5'-WWCAAAG-3') found in the promoter of the CD3E gene. Represses expression of the T-cell receptor gamma gene in alpha-beta T- cell lineages (By similarity). Required for the development of natural killer receptor-posi
   1968..2351    +  CDS            H2AZ2: H2AV_CHICK - Also known as H2AF. Experimental evidence at protein level: Swiss-Prot protein existence level 1. Variant histone H2A which replaces conventional H2A in a subset of nucleosomes. Nucleosomes wrap and compact DNA into chromatin, limiting DNA accessibility to the cellular machineries which require DNA as a template. Histones thereby play a central role in transcription regulation, DNA repair, DNA replication and chromosomal stability. DNA accessibility is regulated via a complex set of post- translational modifications of histones, also called histone code, and nucleosome remodeling.
   2358..3065    +  CDS            mCherry: mCherry is a basic (constitutively fluorescent) red fluorescent protein published in 2004, derived from Discosoma sp.. It is reported to be a very rapidly-maturing monomer with low acid sensitivity.
   3087..3185    -  protein_bind   attL2: mutant version of attL; recombination site for the Gateway® LR reaction LR Clonase™
   3203..3221    -  promoter       T7 promoter: promoter for bacteriophage T7 RNA polymerase
   3355..4164    +  CDS            KanR: aminoglycoside phosphotransferase; aph(3')-Ia; confers resistance to kanamycin in bacteria or G418 (Geneticin®) in eukaryotes
   4311..4899    +  rep_origin     ori: high-copy-number ColE1/pMB1/pBR322/pUC origin of replication
>Addgene plasmid #232124 | JDW 1034 (pME_V5_TCF7_P2A_H2A_mCherry) | addgene full sequence | sequence record 462713 | Addgene NGS Result
CTTTCCTGCGTTATCCCCTGATTCTGTGGATAACCGTATTACCGCCTTTGAGTGAGCTGATACCGCTCGC
CGCAGCCGAACGACCGAGCGCAGCGAGTCAGTGAGCGAGGAAGCGGAAGAGCGCCCAATACGCAAACCGC
CTCTCCCCGCGCGTTGGCCGATTCATTAATGCAGCTGGCACGACAGGTTTCCCGACTGGAAAGCGGGCAG
TGAGCGCAACGCAATTAATACGCGTACCGCTAGCCAGGAAGAGTTTGTAGAAACGCAAAAAGGCCATCCG
TCAGGATGGCCTTCTGCTTAGTTTGATGCCTGGCAGTTTATGGCGGGCGTCCTGCCCGCCACCCTCCGGG
CCGTTGCTTCACAACGTTCAAATCCGCTCCCGGCGGATTTGTCCTACTCAGGAGAGCGTTCACCGACAAA
CAACAGATAAAACGAAAGGCCCAGTCTTCCGACTGAGCCTTTCGTTTTATTTGATGCCTGGCAGTTCCCT
ACTCTCGCGTTAACGCTAGCATGGATGTTTTCCCAGTCACGACGTTGTAAAACGACGGCCAGTCTTAAGC
TCGGGCCCCAAATAATGATTTTATTTTGACTGATAGTGACCTGTTCGTTGCAACAAATTGATGAGCAATG
CTTTTTTATAATGCCAACTTTGTACAAAAAAGCAGGCTGGATCTGCCACCATGGGTAAGCCTATCCCTAA
CCCTCTCCTCGGTCTCGATTCTACGGGTGGTGCTGGTGGTATGCCGCAGCTGGACTCCGGCGGGGGCGGC
GCGGGCGGCGGCGACGACCTCGGCGCGCCGGACGAGCTGCTGGCCTTCCAGGATGAAGGCGAGGAGCAGG
ACGACAAGAGCCGCGACAGCGCCGCCGGTCCCGAGCGCGACCTGGCCGAGCTCAAGTCGTCGCTCGTGAA
CGAGTCCGAGGGCGCGGCCGGCGGCGCAGGGATCCCGGGGGTCCCGGGGGCCGGCGCCGGGGCCCGCGGC
GAGGCCGAGGCTCTCGGGCGGGAACACGCTGCGCAGAGACTCTTCCCGGACAAACTTCCAGAGCCCCTGG
AGGACGGCCTGAAGGCCCCGGAGTGCACCAGCGGCATGTACAAAGAGACCGTCTACTCCGCCTTCAATCT
GCTCATGCATTACCCACCCCCCTCGGGAGCAGGGCAGCACCCCCAGCCGCAGCCCCCGCTGCACAAGGCC
AATCAGCCCCCCCACGGTGTCCCCCAACTCTCTCTCTACGAACATTTCAACAGCCCACATCCCACCCCTG
CACCTGCGGACATCAGCCAGAAGCAAGTTCACAGGCCTCTGCAGACCCCTGACCTCTCTGGCTTCTACTC
CCTGACCTCAGGCAGCATGGGGCAGCTCCCCCACACTGTGAGCTGGTTCACCCACCCATCCTTGATGCTA
GGTTCTGGTGTACCTGGTCACCCAGCAGCCATCCCCCACCCGGCCATTGTGCCCCCCTCAGGGAAGCAGG
AGCTGCAGCCCTTCGACCGCAACCTGAAGACACAAGCAGAGTCCAAGGCAGAGAAGGAGGCCAAGAAGCC
AACCATCAAGAAGCCCCTCAATGCCTTCATGCTGTACATGAAGGAGATGAGAGCCAAGGTCATTGCAGAG
TGCACACTTAAGGAGAGCGCTGCCATCAACCAGATCCTGGGCCGCAGGTGGCACGCGCTGTCGCGAGAAG
AGCAGGCCAAGTACTATGAGCTGGCCCGCAAGGAGAGGCAGCTGCACATGCAGCTATACCCAGGCTGGTC
AGCGCGGGACAACTACGGGAAGAAGAAGAGGCGGTCGAGGGAAAAGCACCAAGAATCCACCACAGGAGGA
AAAAGAAATGCATTCGGTACTTACCCGGAGAAGGCCGCTGCCCCAGCCCCGTTCCTTCCGATGACAGTGC
TCTTGGGTACCGGAGCCACTAACTTCTCCCTGTTGAAACAAGCAGGGGATGTCGAAGAGAATCCCGGGCC
ACCTAGGATGGCAGGTGGAAAAGCAGGTAAAGACAGTGGAAAAGCCAAGACGAAAGCCGTCTCCAGATCT
CAGAGAGCTGGTCTGCAGTTCCCTGTAGGTCGTATCCACAGGCACCTGAAGACACGAACCACCAGCCATG
GCCGTGTCGGAGCTACAGCTGCGGTTTACAGTGCTGCTATCCTGGAGTATCTCACCGCTGAGGTGCTGGA
GTTGGCTGGAAACGCTTCTAAGGATCTGAAGGTGAAGCGAATCACTCCCAGACATTTACAGCTGGCCATC
CGCGGAGACGAGGAGCTGGACTCGCTTATCAAGGCCACCATTGCTGGAGGAGGAGTCATTCCTCACATCC
ACAAGTCTCTGATTGGTAAGAAGGGCCAGCAGAAAACCGCAGGGGGGATGGTGAGCAAGGGCGAGGAGGA
CAACATGGCCATCATCAAGGAGTTCATGCGCTTCAAGGTGCACATGGAGGGCTCCGTGAACGGCCACGAG
TTCGAGATCGAGGGCGAGGGCGAGGGCCGCCCCTACGAGGGCACCCAGACCGCCAAGCTGAAGGTGACCA
AGGGCGGCCCCCTGCCCTTCGCCTGGGACATCCTGTCCCCTCAGTTCATGTACGGCTCCAAGGCCTACGT
GAAGCACCCCGCCGACATCCCCGACTACTTGAAGCTGTCCTTCCCCGAGGGCTTCAAGTGGGAGCGCGTG
ATGAACTTCGAGGACGGCGGCGTGGTGACCGTGACCCAGGACTCCTCCCTGCAGGACGGCGAGTTCATCT
ACAAGGTGAAGCTGCGCGGCACCAACTTCCCCTCCGACGGCCCCGTAATGCAGAAGAAGACCATGGGCTG
GGAGGCCTCCTCCGAGCGGATGTACCCCGAGGACGGCGCCCTGAAGGGCGAGATCAAGCAGAGGCTGAAG
CTGAAGGACGGCGGCCACTACGACGCCGAGGTCAAGACCACCTACAAGGCCAAGAAGCCCGTGCAGCTGC
CCGGCGCCTACAACGTCAACATCAAGCTGGACATCACCTCCCACAACGAGGACTACACCATCGTGGAACA
GTACGAGCGCGCCGAGGGCCGCCACTCCACCGGCGGCATGGACGAGCTGTACAAGTAATGATAGCTCGAG
AGATCTCCCAGCTTTCTTGTACAAAGTTGGCATTATAAGAAAGCATTGCTTATCAATTTGTTGCAACGAA
CAGGTCACTATCAGTCAAAATAAAATCATTATTTGCCATCCAGCTGATATCCCCTATAGTGAGTCGTATT
ACATGGTCATAGCTGTTTCCTGGCAGCTCTGGCCCGTGTCTCAAAATCTCTGATGTTACATTGCACAAGA
TAAAAATATATCATCATGAACAATAAAACTGTCTGCTTACATAAACAGTAATACAAGGGGTGTTATGAGC
CATATTCAACGGGAAACGTCGAGGCCGCGATTAAATTCCAACATGGATGCTGATTTATATGGGTATAAAT
GGGCTCGCGATAATGTCGGGCAATCAGGTGCGACAATCTATCGCTTGTATGGGAAGCCCGATGCGCCAGA
GTTGTTTCTGAAACATGGCAAAGGTAGCGTTGCCAATGATGTTACAGATGAGATGGTCAGACTAAACTGG
CTGACGGAATTTATGCCTCTTCCGACCATCAAGCATTTTATCCGTACTCCTGATGATGCATGGTTACTCA
CCACTGCGATCCCCGGAAAAACAGCATTCCAGGTATTAGAAGAATATCCTGATTCAGGTGAAAATATTGT
TGATGCGCTGGCAGTGTTCCTGCGCCGGTTGCATTCGATTCCTGTTTGTAATTGTCCTTTTAACAGCGAT
CGCGTATTTCGTCTCGCTCAGGCGCAATCACGAATGAATAACGGTTTGGTTGATGCGAGTGATTTTGATG
ACGAGCGTAATGGCTGGCCTGTTGAACAAGTCTGGAAAGAAATGCATAAACTTTTGCCATTCTCACCGGA
TTCAGTCGTCACTCATGGTGATTTCTCACTTGATAACCTTATTTTTGACGAGGGGAAATTAATAGGTTGT
ATTGATGTTGGACGAGTCGGAATCGCAGACCGATACCAGGATCTTGCCATCCTATGGAACTGCCTCGGTG
AGTTTTCTCCTTCATTACAGAAACGGCTTTTTCAAAAATATGGTATTGATAATCCTGATATGAATAAATT
GCAGTTTCATTTGATGCTCGATGAGTTTTTCTAATCAGAATTGGTTAATTGGTTGTAACACTGGCAGAGC
ATTACGCTGACTTGACGGGACGGCGCAAGCTCATGACCAAAATCCCTTAACGTGAGTTACGCGTCGTTCC
ACTGAGCGTCAGACCCCGTAGAAAAGATCAAAGGATCTTCTTGAGATCCTTTTTTTCTGCGCGTAATCTG
CTGCTTGCAAACAAAAAAACCACCGCTACCAGCGGTGGTTTGTTTGCCGGATCAAGAGCTACCAACTCTT
TTTCCGAAGGTAACTGGCTTCAGCAGAGCGCAGATACCAAATACTGTTCTTCTAGTGTAGCCGTAGTTAG
GCCACCACTTCAAGAACTCTGTAGCACCGCCTACATACCTCGCTCTGCTAATCCTGTTACCAGTGGCTGC
TGCCAGTGGCGATAAGTCGTGTCTTACCGGGTTGGACTCAAGACGATAGTTACCGGATAAGGCGCAGCGG
TCGGGCTGAACGGGGGGTTCGTGCACACAGCCCAGCTTGGAGCGAACGACCTACACCGAACTGAGATACC
TACAGCGTGAGCTATGAGAAAGCGCCACGCTTCCCGAAGGGAGAAAGGCGGACAGGTATCCGGTAAGCGG
CAGGGTCGGAACAGGAGAGCGCACGAGGGAGCTTCCAGGGGGAAACGCCTGGTATCTTTATAGTCCTGTC
GGGTTTCGCCACCTCTGACTTGAGCGTCGATTTTTGTGATGCTCGTCAGGGGGGCGGAGCCTATGGAAAA
ACGCCAGCAACGCGGCCTTTTTACGGTTCCTGGCCTTTTGCTGGCCTTTTGCTCACATGTT
